Addgene plasmid #141145: 5xHRE-MinTK-CRE
Purpose: lentiviral expression vector to generate a hypoxia fate-mapping system
Depositing lab: Daniele Gilkes. Depositing organization: Johns Hopkins University and School of Medicine. Publication: Fate-mapping post-hypoxic tumor cells reveals a ROS-resistant phenotype that promotes metastasis. Godet I, Shin YJ, Ju JA, Ye IC, Wang G, Gilkes DM. Nat Commun. 2019 Oct 24;10(1):4862. doi: 10.1038/s41467-019-12412-1. PubMed 31649238.
Backbone
  Vector backbone: pRRLSIN.cPPT.PGK-GFP.WPRE
  Backbone manufacturer: Didier Trono (Addgene plasmid # 12252)
  Vector type: Lentiviral
Growth in bacteria
  Bacterial resistance: Ampicillin, 100 μg/mL
  Growth temperature: 37°C
  Growth strain: NEB Stable
  Copy number: High Copy
Gene/Insert
  Gene/Insert name: 5xHRE-MinTK-CRE
  Species: Other
  Cloning method: Restriction Enzyme; 5′ cloning site Unknown (unknown if destroyed); 3′ cloning site Unknown (unknown if destroyed)
Terms and licenses: Academic/Nonprofit Terms; Industry Terms: Not Available to Industry
How to cite: 5xHRE-MinTK-CRE was a gift from Daniele Gilkes (Addgene plasmid # 141145 ; http://n2t.net/addgene:141145 ; RRID:Addgene_141145)
