[The description below was written by a language model from this plasmid's Addgene catalogue record and pLannotate feature annotations shown in this document.]
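Description:
5xHRE-MinTK-CRE is a third-generation, self-inactivating lentiviral transfer vector built on the pRRLSIN.cPPT.PGK-GFP.WPRE backbone and intended to help build a hypoxia fate-mapping system in mammalian cells. The viral portion has the usual pRRL layout. An RSV enhancer/promoter fused to a truncated HIV-1 5' LTR drives Tat-independent transcription of the genomic RNA in packaging cells. This is followed by the Ψ packaging signal with a gag fragment, the Rev response element for nuclear export of the unspliced genome, the cPPT/CTS element that aids nuclear import, and a ΔU3 3' LTR that disables LTR promoter activity after integration. In bacteria the plasmid replicates from a high-copy ColE1/pUC-type origin and is selected with ampicillin through β-lactamase. An f1 origin, an SV40 origin and an SV40 poly(A) signal also lie outside the viral cassette.

The payload, as named in the record, is Cre recombinase under five hypoxia response elements placed upstream of a minimal TK promoter. The automated annotation does not label the HRE repeats or a TK promoter. It reports only a short minimal TATA-box promoter after the cPPT, then a rabbit β-globin intron, T7 and SP6 sites, and the full-length cre coding sequence. Downstream of cre, the annotation calls hepatitis B virus sequences (a post-transcriptional regulatory element, an X open reading frame and an HBsAg fragment) rather than WPRE. These may be homology-based matches to the backbone's woodchuck element, or they may be a genuine HBV element, and the record does not settle which.

In use, low oxygen should induce Cre expression. Cre would then recombine loxP sites in a separate reporter, which is not part of this plasmid, so that cells that have experienced hypoxia, and their progeny, are permanently marked.
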