Features (pLannotate 1.2.2; 31 found; start..end, strand, type, name):
      1..227     +  promoter       RSV promoter: Rous sarcoma virus enhancer/promoter
    228..408     +  LTR            5' LTR (truncated): truncated 5' long terminal repeat (LTR) from HIV-1
    455..580     +  misc_feature   HIV-1 Ψ: packaging signal of human immunodeficiency virus type 1
    564..927     +  CDS            HIV-1 gag (fragment): gag protein from human immunodeficiency virus 1; gag
   1073..1306    +  misc_feature   RRE: The Rev response element (RRE) of HIV-1 allows for Rev-dependent mRNA export from the nucleus to the cytoplasm.
   1683..1783    +  CDS            Rev (fragment): human immunodeficiency virus 1 (HIV-1) Rev protein; rev; enhances nuclear export of unspliced and incompletely spliced viral mRNAs
   1797..1914    +  misc_feature   cPPT/CTS: central polypurine tract and central termination sequence of HIV-1
   2052..2083    +  promoter       minP: minimal TATA-box promoter with low basal activity
   2112..2133    +  promoter       SRα promoter (fragment): hybrid promoter consisting of the SV40 early promoter plus part of the long terminal repeat of human T-lymphotrophic virus 1
   2157..2729    +  intron         β-globin intron: intron from rabbit β-globin gene
   2784..2802    +  promoter       T7 promoter: promoter for bacteriophage T7 RNA polymerase
   2818..2836    +  promoter       SP6 promoter: promoter for bacteriophage SP6 RNA polymerase
   2871..3899    +  CDS            cre: RECR_BPP1 - Experimental evidence at protein level: Swiss-Prot protein existence level 1. Catalyzes site-specific recombination between two 34-base- pair LOXP sites. Its role is to maintain the phage genome as a monomeric unit-copy plasmid in the lysogenic state. From Escherichia phage P1 (Bacteriophage P1).
   3924..4079    +  CDS            HBsAg (S) (fragment): major/small (S) envelope protein of hepatitis B virus hepatitis B surface antigen
   4394..4652    +  ncRNA          HBV PRE 1151-1410: Accession: RF02816 - Hepatitis B virus post-transcriptional regulatory element 1151-1410
   4618..5058    +  CDS            X: X_HBVD3 - Experimental evidence at protein level: Swiss-Prot protein existence level 1. Multifunctional protein that plays a role in silencing host antiviral defenses and promoting viral transcription. Does not seem to be essential for HBV infection. May be directly involved in development of cirrhosis and liver cancer (hepatocellular carcinoma). Most of cytosolic activities involve modulation of cytosolic calcium. The effect on apoptosis is controversial depending on the cell types in which the studies have been conducted. May induce apoptosis by localizing in mitochondria and causing loss of
   5080..5148    +  CDS            nef (fragment): NEF_HV1Z2 - Experimental evidence at protein level: Swiss-Prot protein existence level 1. Extracellular Nef protein targets CD4(+) T-lymphocytes for apoptosis by interacting with CXCR4 surface receptors. From Human immunodeficiency virus type 1 group M subtype D (isolate Z2/CDC-Z34) (HIV-1).
   5150..5383    +  LTR            3' LTR (ΔU3): self-inactivating 3' long terminal repeat (LTR) from HIV-1
   5455..5576    +  polyA_signal   SV40 poly(A) signal: SV40 polyadenylation signal
   5616..5751    +  rep_origin     SV40 ori: SV40 origin of replication
   5772..5790    -  promoter       T7 promoter: promoter for bacteriophage T7 RNA polymerase
   5798..5953    +  CDS            lacZα (fragment): LacZα fragment of β-galactosidase; lacZ fragment
   5958..6386    +  rep_origin     f1 ori (sequence partly withheld): f1 bacteriophage origin of replication; arrow indicates direction of (+) strand synthesis
   6439..6543    +  promoter       AmpR promoter: bla
   6544..7404    +  CDS            AmpR: β-lactamase; bla; confers resistance to ampicillin, carbenicillin, and related antibiotics
   7575..8163    +  rep_origin     ori: high-copy-number ColE1/pMB1/pBR322/pUC origin of replication
   8346..8438    +  CDS            lacI (fragment): lac repressor; lacI; The lac repressor binds to the lac operator to inhibit transcription in E. coli. This inhibition can be relieved by adding lactose or isopropyl-β-D-thiogalactopyranoside (IPTG).
   8451..8472    +  protein_bind   CAP binding site: CAP binding activates transcription in the presence of cAMP. E. coli catabolite activator protein
   8487..8517    +  promoter       lac promoter: promoter for the E. coli lac operon
   8525..8541    +  protein_bind   lac operator: The lac repressor binds to the lac operator to inhibit transcription in E. coli. This inhibition can be relieved by adding lactose or isopropyl-β-D-thiogalactopyranoside (IPTG). lac repressor encoded by lacI
   8586..8604    +  promoter       T3 promoter: promoter for bacteriophage T3 RNA polymerase
>Addgene plasmid #141145 | 5xHRE-MinTK-CRE | addgene full sequence | sequence record 305934 | Addgene NGS Result
TGTAGTCTTATGCAATACTCTTGTAGTCTTGCAACATGGTAACGATGAGTTAGCAACATGCCTTACAAGG
AGAGAAAAAGCACCGTGCATGCCGATTGGTGGAAGTAAGGTGGTACGATCGTGCCTTATTAGGAAGGCAA
CAGACGGGTCTGACATGGATTGGACGAACCACTGAATTGCCGCATTGCAGAGATATTGTATTTAAGTGCC
TAGCTCGATACATAAACGGGTCTCTCTGGTTAGACCAGATCTGAGCCTGGGAGCTCTCTGGCTAACTAGG
GAACCCACTGCTTAAGCCTCAATAAAGCTTGCCTTGAGTGCTTCAAGTAGTGTGTGCCCGTCTGTTGTGT
GACTCTGGTAACTAGAGATCCCTCAGACCCTTTTAGTCAGTGTGGAAAATCTCTAGCAGTGGCGCCCGAA
CAGGGACTTGAAAGCGAAAGGGAAACCAGAGGAGCTCTCTCGACGCAGGACTCGGCTTGCTGAAGCGCGC
ACGGCAAGAGGCGAGGGGCGGCGACTGGTGAGTACGCCAAAAATTTTGACTAGCGGAGGCTAGAAGGAGA
GAGATGGGTGCGAGAGCGTCAGTATTAAGCGGGGGAGAATTAGATCGCGATGGGAAAAAATTCGGTTAAG
GCCAGGGGGAAAGAAAAAATATAAATTAAAACATATAGTATGGGCAAGCAGGGAGCTAGAACGATTCGCA
GTTAATCCTGGCCTGTTAGAAACATCAGAAGGCTGTAGACAAATACTGGGACAGCTACAACCATCCCTTC
AGACAGGATCAGAAGAACTTAGATCATTATATAATACAGTAGCAACCCTCTATTGTGTGCATCAAAGGAT
AGAGATAAAAGACACCAAGGAAGCTTTAGACAAGATAGAGGAAGAGCAAAACAAAAGTAAGACCACCGCA
CAGCAAGCGGCCGCTGATCTTCAGACCTGGAGGAGGAGATATGAGGGACAATTGGAGAAGTGAATTATAT
AAATATAAAGTAGTAAAAATTGAACCATTAGGAGTAGCACCCACCAAGGCAAAGAGAAGAGTGGTGCAGA
GAGAAAAAAGAGCAGTGGGAATAGGAGCTTTGTTCCTTGGGTTCTTGGGAGCAGCAGGAAGCACTATGGG
CGCAGCGTCAATGACGCTGACGGTACAGGCCAGACAATTATTGTCTGGTATAGTGCAGCAGCAGAACAAT
TTGCTGAGGGCTATTGAGGCGCAACAGCATCTGTTGCAACTCACAGTCTGGGGCATCAAGCAGCTCCAGG
CAAGAATCCTGGCTGTGGAAAGATACCTAAAGGATCAACAGCTCCTGGGGATTTGGGGTTGCTCTGGAAA
ACTCATTTGCACCACTGCTGTGCCTTGGAATGCTAGTTGGAGTAATAAATCTCTGGAACAGATTTGGAAT
CACACGACCTGGATGGAGTGGGACAGAGAAATTAACAATTACACAAGCTTAATACACTCCTTAATTGAAG
AATCGCAAAACCAGCAAGAAAAGAATGAACAAGAATTATTGGAATTAGATAAATGGGCAAGTTTGTGGAA
TTGGTTTAACATAACAAATTGGCTGTGGTATATAAAATTATTCATAATGATAGTAGGAGGCTTGGTAGGT
TTAAGAATAGTTTTTGCTGTACTTTCTATAGTGAATAGAGTTAGGCAGGGATATTCACCATTATCGTTTC
AGACCCACCTCCCAACCCCGAGGGGACCCGACAGGCCCGAAGGAATAGAAGAAGAAGGTGGAGAGAGAGA
CAGAGACAGATCCATTCGATTAGTGAACGGATCTCGACGGTATCGGTTTTAAAAGAAAAGGGGGGATTGG
GGGGTACAGTGCAGGGGAAAGAATAGTAGACATAATAGCAACAGACATACAAACTAAAGAATTACAAAAA
CAAATTACAAAAATTCAAAATTTTATCGACTCAGAACACGCCGTGTACGTGCTTCACGTGTACGTGGCGA
TCGTGTACGTGCTGTCTCACACAGCACTCTAGACTACTCACGAAGCTTCGTAGCAATCGGACCGACGACG
CCGGGCTCGAGATCTAGACTCTAGAGGGTATATAATGGAAGCTCGAATTCCAGCTTGGCATTCCGGTACT
GTTGGTAAAAACTAGGCTTTTGCAAAAAGCTCCGGATCGATCCTGAGAACTTCAGGGTGAGTTTGGGGAC
CCTTGATTGTTCTTTCTTTTTCGCTATTGTAAAATTCATGTTATATGGAGGGGGCAAAGTTTTCAGGGTG
TTGTTTAGAATGGGAAGATGTCCCTTGTATCACCATGGACCCTCATGATAATTTTGTTTCTTTCACTTTC
TACTCTGTTGACAACCATTGTCTCCTCTTATTTTCTTTTCATTTTCTGTAACTTTTTCGTTAAACTTTAG
CTTGCATTTGTAACGAATTTTTAAATTCACTTTTGTTTATTTGTCAGATTGTAAGTACTTTCTCTAATCA
CTTTTTTTTCAAGGCAATCAGGGTATATTATATTGTACTTCAGCACAGTTTTAGAGAACAATTGTTATAA
TTAAATGATAAGGTAGAATATTTCTGCATATAAATTCTGGCTGGCGTGGAAATATTCTTATTGGTAGAAA
CAACTACATCCTGGTCATCATCCTGCCTTTCTCTTTATGGTTACAATGATATACACTGCTTGAGATGAGG
ATAAAATACTCTGAGTCCAAACCGGGCCCCTCTGCTAACCATGTTCATGCCTTCTTCTTTTTCCTACAGC
TCCTGGGCAACGTGCTGGTTATTGTGCTGTCTCATCATTTTGGCAAAGAATTGTAATACGACTCACTATA
GGGCGAATTCAAGCTTGATTTAGGTGACACTATAGAATACAAGCTACTTGTTCTTTTTGCAGGATCCACC
ATGTCCAATTTACTGACCGTACACCAAAATTTGCCTGCATTACCGGTCGATGCAACGAGTGATGAGGTTC
GCAAGAACCTGATGGACATGTTCAGGGATCGCCAGGCGTTTTCTGAGCATACCTGGAAAATGCTTCTGTC
CGTTTGCCGGTCGTGGGCGGCATGGTGCAAGTTGAATAACCGGAAATGGTTTCCCGCAGAACCTGAAGAT
GTTCGCGATTATCTTCTATATCTTCAGGCGCGCGGTCTGGCAGTAAAAACTATCCAGCAACATTTGGGCC
AGCTAAACATGCTTCATCGTCGGTCCGGGCTGCCACGACCAAGTGACAGCAATGCTGTTTCACTGGTTAT
GCGGCGGATCCGAAAAGAAAACGTTGATGCCGGTGAACGTGCAAAACAGGCTCTAGCGTTCGAACGCACT
GATTTCGACCAGGTTCGTTCACTCATGGAAAATAGCGATCGCTGCCAGGATATACGTAATCTGGCATTTC
TGGGGATTGCTTATAACACCCTGTTACGTATAGCCGAAATTGCCAGGATCAGGGTTAAAGATATCTCACG
TACTGACGGTGGGAGAATGTTAATCCATATTGGCAGAACGAAAACGCTGGTTAGCACCGCAGGTGTAGAG
AAGGCACTTAGCCTGGGGGTAACTAAACTGGTCGAGCGATGGATTTCCGTCTCTGGTGTAGCTGATGATC
CGAATAACTACCTGTTTTGCCGGGTCAGAAAAAATGGTGTTGCCGCGCCATCTGCCACCAGCCAGCTATC
AACTCGCGCCCTGGAAGGGATTTTTGAAGCAACTCATCGATTGATTTACGGCGCTAAGGATGACTCTGGT
CAGAGATACCTGGCCTGGTCTGGACACAGTGCCCGTGTCGGAGCCGCGCGAGATATGGCCCGCGCTGGAG
TTTCAATACCGGAGATCATGCAAGCTGGTGGCTGGACCAATGTAAATATTGTCATGAACTATATCCGTAA
CCTGGATAGTGAAACAGGGGCAATGGTGCGCCTGCTGGAAGATGGCGATGGTTCTCTAGAACATTAAGCT
AGCCTAGTGCCATTTGTTCAGTGGTTCGTAGGGCTTTCCCCCACTGTTTGGCTTTCAGTTATATGGATGA
TGTGGTATTGGGGGCCAAGTCTGTACAGCATCTTGAGTCCCTTTTTACCGCTGTTACCAATTTTCTTTTG
TCTTTGGGTATACATTTAAACCCTAACAAAACAAAGAGATGGGGTTACTCTCTAAATTTTATGGGTTATG
TCATTGGATGTTATGGGTCCTTGCCACAAGAACACATCATACAAAAAATCAAAGAATGTTTTAGAAAACT
TCCTATTAACAGGCCTATTGATTGGAAAGTATGTCAACGAATTGTGGGTCTTTTGGGTTTTGCTGCCCCT
TTTACACAATGTGGTTATCCTGCGTTGATGCCTTTGTATGCATGTATTCAATCTAAGCAGGCTTTCACTT
TCTCGCCAACTTACAAGGCCTTTCTGTGTAAACAATACCTGAACCTTTACCCCGTTGCCCGGCAACGGCC
AGGTCTGTGCCAAGTGTTTGCTGACGCAACCCCCACTGGCTGGGGCTTGGTCATGGGCCATCAGCGCATG
CGTGGAACCTTTTCGGCTCCTCTGCCGATCCATACTGCGGAACTCCTAGCCGCTTGTTTTGCTCGCAGCA
GGTCTGGAGCAAACATTATCGGGACTGATAACTCTGTTGTCCTATCCCGCAAATATACATCGTTTCCATG
GCTGCTAGGCTGTGCTGCCAACTGGATCCTGCGCGGGACGTCCTTTGTTTACGTCCCGTCGGCGCTGAAT
CCTGCGGACGACCCTTCTCGGGGTCGCTTGGGACTCTCTCGTCCCCTTCTCCGTCTGCCGTTCCGACCGA
CCACGGGGCGCACCTCTCTTTACGCGGACTCCCCGTCTGTGCCTTCTCATCTGCCGGACCGTGTGCACTT
CGCTTCACCTCTGCACGTCGCATGGAGACCACCGTGAACGCCCACCAAATATTGCCCAAGGTCTTACATA
AGAGGACTCTTGGACTCTCAGCAATGTCAACGACCGACCTTGAGGCATACTTCAAAGACTGTTTGTTTAA
AGACTGGGAGGAGTTGGGGGAGGAGATTAGGTTAAAGGTCTTTGTACTAGGAGGCTGTAGGCATAAATTG
GTCTGCGCACCAGCACCATGGCGCAATCACTAGAGCGGGGTACCTTTAAGACCAATGACTTACAAGGCAG
CTGTAGATCTTAGCCACTTTTTAAAAGAAAAGGGGGGACTGGAAGGGCTAATTCACTCCCAACGAAGACA
AGATCTGCTTTTTGCTTGTACTGGGTCTCTCTGGTTAGACCAGATCTGAGCCTGGGAGCTCTCTGGCTAA
CTAGGGAACCCACTGCTTAAGCCTCAATAAAGCTTGCCTTGAGTGCTTCAAGTAGTGTGTGCCCGTCTGT
TGTGTGACTCTGGTAACTAGAGATCCCTCAGACCCTTTTAGTCAGTGTGGAAAATCTCTAGCAGTAGTAG
TTCATGTCATCTTATTATTCAGTATTTATAACTTGCAAAGAAATGAATATCAGAGAGTGAGAGGAACTTG
TTTATTGCAGCTTATAATGGTTACAAATAAAGCAATAGCATCACAAATTTCACAAATAAAGCATTTTTTT
CACTGCATTCTAGTTGTGGTTTGTCCAAACTCATCAATGTATCTTATCATGTCTGGCTCTAGCTATCCCG
CCCCTAACTCCGCCCATCCCGCCCCTAACTCCGCCCAGTTCCGCCCATTCTCCGCCCCATGGCTGACTAA
TTTTTTTTATTTATGCAGAGGCCGAGGCCGCCTCGGCCTCTGAGCTATTCCAGAAGTAGTGAGGAGGCTT
TTTTGGAGGCCTAGGGACGTACCCAATTCGCCCTATAGTGAGTCGTATTACGCGCGCTCACTGGCCGTCG
TTTTACAACGTCGTGACTGGGAAAACCCTGGCGTTACCCAACTTAATCGCCTTGCAGCACATCCCCCTTT
CGCCAGCTGGCGTAATAGCGAAGAGGCCCGCACCGATCGCCCTTCCCAACAGTTGCGCAGCCTGAATGGC
GAATGGG
[124 nt withheld, positions 5958-6081]
C
[91 nt withheld, positions 6083-6173]
A
[49 nt withheld, positions 6175-6223]
CCTTTGACGTTGGAGTCCACGTTCTTT
[37 nt withheld, positions 6251-6287]
ACCCTATCTCGGTCTATTCTTTTGATTTATAAGGGATTTTGCCGATTTCGGCCTATTGGTTAAAAAATGA
GCTGATTTAACAAAAATTTAACGCGAATTTTAACAAAATATTAACGCTTACAATTTAGGTGGCACTTTTC
GGGGAAATGTGCGCGGAACCCCTATTTGTTTATTTTTCTAAATACATTCAAATATGTATCCGCTCATGAG
ACAATAACCCTGATAAATGCTTCAATAATATTGAAAAAGGAAGAGTATGAGTATTCAACATTTCCGTGTC
GCCCTTATTCCCTTTTTTGCGGCATTTTGCCTTCCTGTTTTTGCTCACCCAGAAACGCTGGTGAAAGTAA
AAGATGCTGAAGATCAGTTGGGTGCACGAGTGGGTTACATCGAACTGGATCTCAACAGCGGTAAGATCCT
TGAGAGTTTTCGCCCCGAAGAACGTTTTCCAATGATGAGCACTTTTAAAGTTCTGCTATGTGGCGCGGTA
TTATCCCGTATTGACGCCGGGCAAGAGCAACTCGGTCGCCGCATACACTATTCTCAGAATGACTTGGTTG
AGTACTCACCAGTCACAGAAAAGCATCTTACGGATGGCATGACAGTAAGAGAATTATGCAGTGCTGCCAT
AACCATGAGTGATAACACTGCGGCCAACTTACTTCTGACAACGATCGGAGGACCGAAGGAGCTAACCGCT
TTTTTGCACAACATGGGGGATCATGTAACTCGCCTTGATCGTTGGGAACCGGAGCTGAATGAAGCCATAC
CAAACGACGAGCGTGACACCACGATGCCTGTAGCAATGGCAACAACGTTGCGCAAACTATTAACTGGCGA
ACTACTTACTCTAGCTTCCCGGCAACAATTAATAGACTGGATGGAGGCGGATAAAGTTGCAGGACCACTT
CTGCGCTCGGCCCTTCCGGCTGGCTGGTTTATTGCTGATAAATCTGGAGCCGGTGAGCGTGGGTCTCGCG
GTATCATTGCAGCACTGGGGCCAGATGGTAAGCCCTCCCGTATCGTAGTTATCTACACGACGGGGAGTCA
GGCAACTATGGATGAACGAAATAGACAGATCGCTGAGATAGGTGCCTCACTGATTAAGCATTGGTAACTG
TCAGACCAAGTTTACTCATATATACTTTAGATTGATTTAAAACTTCATTTTTAATTTAAAAGGATCTAGG
TGAAGATCCTTTTTGATAATCTCATGACCAAAATCCCTTAACGTGAGTTTTCGTTCCACTGAGCGTCAGA
CCCCGTAGAAAAGATCAAAGGATCTTCTTGAGATCCTTTTTTTCTGCGCGTAATCTGCTGCTTGCAAACA
AAAAAACCACCGCTACCAGCGGTGGTTTGTTTGCCGGATCAAGAGCTACCAACTCTTTTTCCGAAGGTAA
CTGGCTTCAGCAGAGCGCAGATACCAAATACTGTTCTTCTAGTGTAGCCGTAGTTAGGCCACCACTTCAA
GAACTCTGTAGCACCGCCTACATACCTCGCTCTGCTAATCCTGTTACCAGTGGCTGCTGCCAGTGGCGAT
AAGTCGTGTCTTACCGGGTTGGACTCAAGACGATAGTTACCGGATAAGGCGCAGCGGTCGGGCTGAACGG
GGGGTTCGTGCACACAGCCCAGCTTGGAGCGAACGACCTACACCGAACTGAGATACCTACAGCGTGAGCT
ATGAGAAAGCGCCACGCTTCCCGAAGGGAGAAAGGCGGACAGGTATCCGGTAAGCGGCAGGGTCGGAACA
GGAGAGCGCACGAGGGAGCTTCCAGGGGGAAACGCCTGGTATCTTTATAGTCCTGTCGGGTTTCGCCACC
TCTGACTTGAGCGTCGATTTTTGTGATGCTCGTCAGGGGGGCGGAGCCTATGGAAAAACGCCAGCAACGC
GGCCTTTTTACGGTTCCTGGCCTTTTGCTGGCCTTTTGCTCACATGTTCTTTCCTGCGTTATCCCCTGAT
TCTGTGGATAACCGTATTACCGCCTTTGAGTGAGCTGATACCGCTCGCCGCAGCCGAACGACCGAGCGCA
GCGAGTCAGTGAGCGAGGAAGCGGAAGAGCGCCCAATACGCAAACCGCCTCTCCCCGCGCGTTGGCCGAT
TCATTAATGCAGCTGGCACGACAGGTTTCCCGACTGGAAAGCGGGCAGTGAGCGCAACGCAATTAATGTG
AGTTAGCTCACTCATTAGGCACCCCAGGCTTTACACTTTATGCTTCCGGCTCGTATGTTGTGTGGAATTG
TGAGCGGATAACAATTTCACACAGGAAACAGCTATGACCATGATTACGCCAAGCGCGCAATTAACCCTCA
CTAAAGGGAACAAAAGCTGGAGCTGCAAGCTTAA
